>Addgene plasmid #109340 | [pSK479] pLJC5 Flag-Depdc5(C) | addgene full sequence | sequence record 211199 | Addgene NGS Result
GCTGGCCTTTTGCTCACATGTTCTTTCCTGCGTTATCCCCTGATTCTGTGGATAACCGTATTACCGCCTT
TGAGTGAGCTGATACCGCTCGCCGCAGCCGAACGACCGAGCGCAGCGAGTCAGTGAGCGAGGAAGCGGAA
GAGCGCCCAATACGCAAACCGCCTCTCCCCGCGCGTTGGCCGATTCATTAATGCAGCTGGCACGACAGGT
TTCCCGACTGGAAAGCGGGCAGTGAGCGCAACGCAATTAATGTGAGTTAGCTCACTCATTAGGCACCCCA
GGCTTTACACTTTATGCTTCCGGCTCGTATGTTGTGTGGAATTGTGAGCGGATAACAATTTCACACAGGA
AACAGCTATGACCATGATTACGCCAAGCGCGCAATTAACCCTCACTAAAGGGAACAAAAGCTGGAGCTGC
AAGCTTAATGTAGTCTTATGCAATACTCTTGTAGTCTTGCAACATGGTAACGATGAGTTAGCAACATGCC
TTACAAGGAGAGAAAAAGCACCGTGCATGCCGATTGGTGGAAGTAAGGTGGTACGATCGTGCCTTATTAG
GAAGGCAACAGACGGGTCTGACATGGATTGGACGAACCACTGAATTGCCGCATTGCAGAGATATTGTATT
TAAGTGCCTAGCTCGATACATAAACGGGTCTCTCTGGTTAGACCAGATCTGAGCCTGGGAGCTCTCTGGC
TAACTAGGGAACCCACTGCTTAAGCCTCAATAAAGCTTGCCTTGAGTGCTTCAAGTAGTGTGTGCCCGTC
TGTTGTGTGACTCTGGTAACTAGAGATCCCTCAGACCCTTTTAGTCAGTGTGGAAAATCTCTAGCAGTGG
CGCCCGAACAGGGACTTGAAAGCGAAAGGGAAACCAGAGGAGCTCTCTCGACGCAGGACTCGGCTTGCTG
AAGCGCGCACGGCAAGAGGCGAGGGGCGGCGACTGGTGAGTACGCCAAAAATTTTGACTAGCGGAGGCTA
GAAGGAGAGAGATGGGTGCGAGAGCGTCAGTATTAAGCGGGGGAGAATTAGATCGCGATGGGAAAAAATT
CGGTTAAGGCCAGGGGGAAAGAAAAAATATAAATTAAAACATATAGTATGGGCAAGCAGGGAGCTAGAAC
GATTCGCAGTTAATCCTGGCCTGTTAGAAACATCAGAAGGCTGTAGACAAATACTGGGACAGCTACAACC
ATCCCTTCAGACAGGATCAGAAGAACTTAGATCATTATATAATACAGTAGCAACCCTCTATTGTGTGCAT
CAAAGGATAGAGATAAAAGACACCAAGGAAGCTTTAGACAAGATAGAGGAAGAGCAAAACAAAAGTAAGA
CCACCGCACAGCAAGCAGCAGCTGATCTTCAGACCTGGAGGAGGAGATATGAGGGACAATTGGAGAAGTG
AATTATATAAATATAAAGTAGTAAAAATTGAACCATTAGGAGTAGCACCCACCAAGGCAAAGAGAAGAGT
GGTGCAGAGAGAAAAAAGAGCAGTGGGAATAGGAGCTTTGTTCCTTGGGTTCTTGGGAGCAGCAGGAAGC
ACTATGGGCGCAGCGTCAATGACGCTGACGGTACAGGCCAGACAATTATTGTCTGGTATAGTGCAGCAGC
AGAACAATTTGCTGAGGGCTATTGAGGCGCAACAGCATCTGTTGCAACTCACAGTCTGGGGCATCAAGCA
GCTCCAGGCAAGAATCCTGGCTGTGGAAAGATACCTAAAGGATCAACAGCTCCTGGGGATTTGGGGTTGC
TCTGGAAAACTCATTTGCACCACTGCTGTGCCTTGGAATGCTAGTTGGAGTAATAAATCTCTGGAACAGA
TTTGGAATCACACGACCTGGATGGAGTGGGACAGAGAAATTAACAATTACACAAGCTTAATACACTCCTT
AATTGAAGAATCGCAAAACCAGCAAGAAAAGAATGAACAAGAATTATTGGAATTAGATAAATGGGCAAGT
TTGTGGAATTGGTTTAACATAACAAATTGGCTGTGGTATATAAAATTATTCATAATGATAGTAGGAGGCT
TGGTAGGTTTAAGAATAGTTTTTGCTGTACTTTCTATAGTGAATAGAGTTAGGCAGGGATATTCACCATT
ATCGTTTCAGACCCACCTCCCAACCCCGAGGGGACCCGACAGGCCCGAAGGAATAGAAGAAGAAGGTGGA
GAGAGAGACAGAGACAGATCCATTCGATTAGTGAACGGATCTCGACGGTATCGATCACGAGACTAGCCTC
GAGCGGGATCTGGCCTCCGCGCCGGGTTTTGGCGCCTCCCGCGGGCGCCCCCCTCCTCACGGCGAGCGCT
GCCACGTCAGACGAAGGGCGCAGCGAGCGTCCTGATCCTTCCGCCCGGACGCTCAGGACAGCGGCCCGCT
GCTCATAAGACTCGGCCTTAGAACCCCAGTATCAGCAGAAGGACATTTTAGGACGGGACTTGGGTGACTC
TAGGGCACTGGTTTTCTTTCCAGAGAGCGGAACAGGCGAGGAAAAGTAGTCCCTTCTCGGCGATTCTGCG
GAGGGATCTCCGTGGGGCGGTGAACGCCGATGATTATATAAGGACGCGCCGGGTGTGGCACAGCTAGTTC
CGTCGCAGCCGGGATTTGGGTCGCGGTTCTTGTTTGTGGATCGCTGTGATCGTCACTTGGTGAGTAGCGG
GCTGCTGGGCTGGCCGGGGCTTTCGTGGCCGCCGGGCCGCTCGGTGGGACGGAAGCGTGTGGAGAGACCG
CCAAGGGCTGTAGTCTGGGTCCGCGAGCAAGGTTGCCCTGAACTGGGGGTTGGGGGGAGCGCAGCAAAAT
GGCGGCTGTTCCCGAGTCTTGAATGGAAGACGCTTGTGAGGCGGGCTGTGAGGTCGTTGAAACAAGGTGG
GGGGCATGGTGGGCGGCAAGAACCCAAGGTCTTGAGGCCTTCGCTAATGCGGGAAAGCTCTTATTCGGGT
GAGATGGGCTGGGGCACCATCTGGGGACCCTGACGTGAAGTTTGTCACTGACTGGAGAACTCGGTTTGTC
GTCTGTTGCGGGGGCGGCAGTTATGGCGGTGCCGTTGGGCAGTGCACCCGTACCTTTGGGAGCGCGCGCC
CTCGTCGTGTCGTGACGTCACCCGTTCTGTTGGCTTATAATGCAGGGTGGGGCCACCTGCCGGTAGGTGT
GCGGTAGGCTTTTCTCCGTCGCAGGACGCAGGGTTCGGGCCTAGGGTAGGCTCTCCTGAATCGACAGGCG
CCGGACCTCTGGTGAGGGGAGGGATAAGTGAGGCGTCAGTTTCTTTGGTCGGTTTTATGTACCTATCTTC
TTAAGTAGCTGAAGCTCCGGTTTTGAACTATGCGCTCGGGGTTGGCGAGTGTGTTTTGTGAAGTTTTTTA
GGCACCTTTTGAAATGTAATCATTTGGGTCAATATGTAATTTTCAGTGTTAGACTAGTAAATTGTCCGCT
AAATTCTGGCCGTTTTTGGCTTTTTTGTTAGACGAAGCGCTAGCGCTACCGGTGCCACCATGGACTACAA
GGATGACGATGACAAGGGTGGTGGTGGTGGTGCGTCGACGATGAGAACAACAAAGGTCTACAAACTCGTC
ATCCACAAGAAGGGCTTTGGGGGCAGTGATGATGAGCTAGTTGTGAACCCCAAAGTGTTCCCTCACATCA
AGCTTGGAGACATTGTAGAGATTGCACACCCCAACGATGAATACAGCCCTCTGCTTTTGCAGGTCAAGTC
TCTTAAGGAAGATTTACAGAAGGAAACTATCAGTGTGGACCAGACTGTGACTCAAGTGTTCCGGCTGAGA
CCTTATCAGGATGTCTATGTTAATGTCGTAGACCCTAAGGATGTGACCCTTGACCTAGTGGAATTAACTT
TTAAGGATCAGTATATTGGCCGTGGGGATATGTGGCGACTAAAGAAAAGTTTGGTCAGCACATGTGCCTA
TATCACCCAGAAGGTGGAGTTTGCTGGCATCAGAGCACAGGCTGGTGAACTGTGGGTTAAGAATGAGAAG
GTCATGTGTGGCTACATCAGTGAAGATACCAGGGTGGTGTTTCGTTCTACGTCGGCTATGGTTTACATAT
TTATTCAGATGAGCTGTGAAATGTGGGATTTTGATATTTATGGGGATTTGTATTTTGAGAAAGCTGTGAA
TGGTTTCCTTGCTGATCTATTTACCAAGTGGAAGGAGAAGAACTGTAGTCATGAAGTGACAGTGGTCCTG
TTTTCTAGAACTTTCTATGATGCAAAATCTGTTGATGAATTTCCTGAAATAAACCGAGCCTCAATTCGAC
AGGATCATAAGGGGAGATTCTATGAAGACTTTTACAAAGTGGTGGTGCAGAATGAGAGAAGAGAAGAATG
GACTTCACTTCTCGTAACCATTAAAAAACTCTTCATCCAGTATCCAGTGTTGGTGCGACTGGAACAGGCA
GAGGGCTTTCCTCAAGGAGATAATTCTACCTCAGCACAAGGAAACTACCTGGAGGCCATCAATCTGTCAT
TCAATGTGTTTGATAAGCACTACATCAACCGCAACTTTGACCGAACTGGGCAGATGTCAGTGGTGATCAC
GCCCGGGGTGGGTGTCTTTGAAGTGGACCGCCTACTCATGATCCTGACCAAGCAGCGGATGATAGATAAT
GGAATTGGTGTGGATTTGGTGTGCATGGGAGAGCAACCGTTACATGCTGTCCCATTGTTCAAGCTCCATA
ATCGGAGTGCTCCCCGTGATTCTCGTCTGGGCGATGACTATAATATCCCTCACTGGATAAACCACAGTTT
CTACACATCCAAAAGCCAGCTCTTTTGTAATAGTGGCAGCGGAAGCGGCAAACTGGCAGGAAAGAAGCCC
GCCTCTGAGAAAGCAAAAAATGGCCGTGATACATCTCTCGGGAGTCCAAAAGAATCTGAGAACGCCCTTC
CCATCCAAGTAGATTATGACGCCTATGACGCTCAAGTGTTCAGGCTGCCCGGCCCATCCCGGGCCCAGTG
CCTCACCACCTGCAGATCTGTGCGAGAGCGAGAGAGTCACAGTCGAAAGAGTGCCAGCTCCTGTGATGTT
TCATCCAGCCCTTCCCTACCAAGCCGCACACTGCCCACTGAGGAAGTGAGGAGCCAGGCTTCTGACGACA
GCTCCCTAGGCAAGAGTGCCAACATCCTGATGATCCCACACCCCCACCTGCACCAGTATGAAGTCAGCAG
CTCCTTGGGATACACCAGCACTCGAGATGTCCTGGAGAACATGATGGAGCCACCACAGCGAGACTCCAGT
GCACCAGGGAGGTTTCACGTTGGCAGTGCAGAATCCATGCTGCATGTTCGACCTGGTGGATACACGCCCC
AGAGAGCACTGATTAACCCCTTCGCTCCCTCTCGGATGCCCATGAAGCTTACGTCCAACAGAAGGCGCTG
GATGCACACTTTTCCTGTGGGGCCATCCGGAGAAGCCATCCAGATCCACCACCAGACCCGACAGAATATG
GCGGAGCTACAAGGCAGCGGGCAGAGGGATCCAACTCACTCCTCTGCAGAGCTGCTGGAGTTAGCATATC
ATGAAGCTGCTGGAAGGCACAGCAATTCCCGCCAGCCTGGTGACGGCATGTCCTTCTTGAACTTCAGTGG
AACAGAGGAGCTTTCTGTCGGCCTGCTTAGCAACAGTGGTGCAGGTATGAATCCTAGGACCCAGAATAAG
GATTCTCTAGAGGACAGTGTTTCTACCTCTCCAGACCCAATTCTGACACTGTCTGCTCCCCCTGTAGTGC
CAGGCTTCTGTTGCACAGTTGGAGTGGACTGGAAGTCTCTCACTACTCCGGCGTGCCTCCCCCTTACCAC
CGACTACTTCCCTGACCGCCAGGGCCTGCAGAATGACTACACAGAGGGCTGTTATGATCTCCTTCCAGAA
GCAGACATCGACAGGAGGGACGAAGATGGTGTGCAGATGACAGCCCAGCAGGTATTTGAAGAGTTTATTT
GCCAACGTCTCATGCAGGGCTACCAAATCATAGTGCAGCCCAAGACACAGAAACCCAATCCTGCTGTCCC
GCCCCCGCTGAGCAGTAGCCCACTCTATAGCCGAGGCCTTGTGTCCCGAAACCGCCCTGAGGAGGAGGAC
CAGTATTGGCTGAGTATGGGCAGAACGTTCCACAAAGTGACGCTGAAGGATAAGATGATCACAGTGACGC
GATACCTTCCCAAGTATCCTTATGAATCTGCCCAGATCCACTACACCTACAGCCTCTGTCCTTCCCACTC
AGACTCAGAGTTCGTCTCCTGCTGGGTGGAGTTTTCCCACGAACGGCTGGAGGAGTACAAGTGGAATTAC
TTAGATCAGTATATCTGTTCTGCCGGCTCTGAAGACTTCAGCTTAATTGAGTCCCTGAAGTTCTGGAGGA
CCCGCTTCCTGCTGCTGCCAGCCTGTGTCACCGCCACCAAGCGCATCACGGAGGGGGAGGCCCACTGCGA
CATCTATGGGGACAGGCCCCGTGCAGACGAGGACGAGTGGCAACTCCTGGATGGTTTTGTCCGCTTTGTG
GAGGGCTTGAATCGCATTCGCAGGCGGCATCGCTCGGATCGCATGATGCGGAAAGGGACCGCCATGAAAG
GCTTGCAGATGACTGGGCCCATTTCCACGCATTCTCTGGAGTCAACTGCACCCCCAGTGGGGAAGAAGGG
AACCTCAGCTCTCTCTGCCCTGTTGGAGATGGAGGCCAGTCAGAAGTGCCTGGGAGAACAGCAGGCAGCT
GTGCATGGTGGGAAGAGCTCCGCCCAGTCAGCCGAGAGCAGCAGCGTTGCCATGACTCCCACCTACATGG
ACAGCCCACGAAAGGACGGGGCCTTCTTTATGGAGTTTGTCCGCAGCCCACGCACAGCATCGTCCGCCTT
CTACCCTCAGGTATCTGTGGACCAAACAGCCACTCCTATGTTGGACGGCACCAGTTTGGGCATATGCACA
GGCCAATCCATGGACAGAGGCAACAGCCAGACCTTTGGGAACTCCCAGAACATAGGAGAACAGGGCTACT
CCTCCACAAACTCCAGTGACAGCAGCTCTCAGCAGCTGGTGGCAAGCTCCTTGACCTCATCCTCTACCCT
GACAGAGATCCTGGAAGCCATGAAGCACCCCTCGACAGGAGTCCAGCTGCTCTCTGAACAGAAGGGCCTC
TCACCGTACTGCTTCATCAGCGCGGAGGTGGTACACTGGTTGGTGAACCACGTGGAGGGGATCCAGACAC
AGGCGATGGCCATTGACATCATGCAGAAAATGCTGGAAGAGCAGCTCATCACACATGCATCTGGCGAAGC
CTGGCGGACCTTCATCTACGGCTTCTATTTCTACAAGATAGTAACGGACAAAGAGCCCGACCGAGTGGCC
ATGCAGCAGCCCGCCACCACCTGGCACACAGCAGGAGTGGACGACTTCGCCAGCTTCCAGCGCAAGTGGT
TTGAGGTGGCCTTTGTGGCAGAAGAGCTCGTGCACTCTGAGATTCCTGCCTTTCTCCTGCCCTGGCTGCC
TAGCCGGCCAGCCTCCTATGCAAGTAGGCACAGCTCCTTTAGCCGAAGTTTTGGAGGACGGAGCCAGGCG
GCAGCACTTTTAGCTGCCACTGTCCCAGAGCAGAGGACTGTGACCCTGGATGTTGACGTGAACAACCGCA
CAGACCGGCTGGAGTGGTGCAGCTGTTATTACCATGGCAACTTTTCTCTGAATGCAGCCTTTGAGATCAA
GCTGCACTGGATGGCGGTGACCGCAGCAGTACTCTTCGAGATGGTCCAAGGTTGGCATCGGAAAGCCACC
TCCTGTGGCTTCTTGTTAGTCCCAGTTTTGGAGGGGCCTTTTGCACTGCCCAGTTACCTGTATGGCGACC
CCCTTCGTGCCCAGCTCTTCATCCCACTCAACATCAGCTGCTTGCTCAAGGAGGGCAGCGAGCACCTGTT
TGATAGCTTTGAACCCGAAACGTACTGGGATCGAATGCACCTCTTCCAGGAAGCCATTGCACACAGGTTT
GGGTTTGTACAAGATAAATATTCTGCCTCTGCTTTTAACTTCCCTGCTGAGAACAAGCCTCAGTATATCC
ACGTTACAGGAACAGTGTTTCTGCAGCTGCCCTACTCCAAGCGCAAGTTCTCAGGGCAGCAGCGGCGGCG
GCGGAACTCCACCAGCTCCACCAACCAGAACATGTTCTGCGAGGAGCGGGTCGGCTACAACTGGGCCTAC
AACACCATGCTCACCAAAACATGGCGCTCCAGCGCCACAGGGGATGAAAAGTTTGCTGATCGGCTGCTGA
AGGACTTCACGGACTTCTGCATCAACCGTGACAACCGGCTGGTCACGTTCTGGACAAGTTGCCTGGAGAA
GATGCATGCCAGTGCCCCGTGAGAATTCTCGACCTCGAGACAAATGGCAGTATTCATCCACAATTTTAAA
AGAAAAGGGGGGATTGGGGGGTACAGTGCAGGGGAAAGAATAGTAGACATAATAGCAACAGACATACAAA
CTAAAGAATTACAAAAACAAATTACAAAAATTCAAAATTTTCGGGTTTATTACAGGGACAGCAGAGATCC
ACTTTGGCCGCGGCTCGAGGGGGTTGGGGTTGCGCCTTTTCCAAGGCAGCCCTGGGTTTGCGCAGGGACG
CGGCTGCTCTGGGCGTGGTTCCGGGAAACGCAGCGGCGCCGACCCTGGGTCTCGCACATTCTTCACGTCC
GTTCGCAGCGTCACCCGGATCTTCGCCGCTACCCTTGTGGGCCCCCCGGCGACGCTTCCTGCTCCGCCCC
TAAGTCGGGAAGGTTCCTTGCGGTTCGCGGCGTGCCGGACGTGACAAACGGAAGCCGCACGTCTCACTAG
TACCCTCGCAGACGGACAGCGCCAGGGAGCAATGGCAGCGCGCCGACCGCGATGGGCTGTGGCCAATAGC
GGCTGCTCAGCAGGGCGCGCCGAGAGCAGCGGCCGGGAAGGGGCGGTGCGGGAGGCGGGGTGTGGGGCGG
TAGTGTGGGCCCTGTTCCTGCCCGCGCGGTGTTCCGCATTCTGCAAGCCTCCGGAGCGCACGTCGGCAGT
CGGCTCCCTCGTTGACCGAATCACCGACCTCTCTCCCCAGGGGGATCCACCGGAGCTTACCATGACCGAG
TACAAGCCCACGGTGCGCCTCGCCACCCGCGACGACGTCCCCAGGGCCGTACGCACCCTCGCCGCCGCGT
TCGCCGACTACCCCGCCACGCGCCACACCGTCGATCCGGACCGCCACATCGAGCGGGTCACCGAGCTGCA
AGAACTCTTCCTCACGCGCGTCGGGCTCGACATCGGCAAGGTGTGGGTCGCGGACGACGGCGCCGCGGTG
GCGGTCTGGACCACGCCGGAGAGCGTCGAAGCGGGGGCGGTGTTCGCCGAGATCGGCCCGCGCATGGCCG
AGTTGAGCGGTTCCCGGCTGGCCGCGCAGCAACAGATGGAAGGCCTCCTGGCGCCGCACCGGCCCAAGGA
GCCCGCGTGGTTCCTGGCCACCGTCGGCGTCTCGCCCGACCACCAGGGCAAGGGTCTGGGCAGCGCCGTC
GTGCTCCCCGGAGTGGAGGCGGCCGAGCGCGCCGGGGTGCCCGCCTTCCTGGAGACCTCCGCGCCCCGCA
ACCTCCCCTTCTACGAGCGGCTCGGCTTCACCGTCACCGCCGACGTCGAGGTGCCCGAAGGACCGCGCAC
CTGGTGCATGACCCGCAAGCCCGGTGCCTGACGCCCGCCCCACGACCCGCAGCGCCCGACCGAAAGGAGC
GCACGACCCCATGCATCGGTACCTTTAAGACCAATGACTTACAAGGCAGCTGTAGATCTTAGCCACTTTT
TAAAAGAAAAGGGGGGACTGGAAGGGCTAATTCACTCCCAACGAAGACAAGATCTGCTTTTTGCTTGTAC
TGGGTCTCTCTGGTTAGACCAGATCTGAGCCTGGGAGCTCTCTGGCTAACTAGGGAACCCACTGCTTAAG
CCTCAATAAAGCTTGCCTTGAGTGCTTCAAGTAGTGTGTGCCCGTCTGTTGTGTGACTCTGGTAACTAGA
GATCCCTCAGACCCTTTTAGTCAGTGTGGAAAATCTCTAGCAGTAGTAGTTCATGTCATCTTATTATTCA
GTATTTATAACTTGCAAAGAAATGAATATCAGAGAGTGAGAGGAACTTGTTTATTGCAGCTTATAATGGT
TACAAATAAAGCAATAGCATCACAAATTTCACAAATAAAGCATTTTTTTCACTGCATTCTAGTTGTGGTT
TGTCCAAACTCATCAATGTATCTTATCATGTCTGGCTCTAGCTATCCCGCCCCTAACTCCGCCCATCCCG
CCCCTAACTCCGCCCAGTTCCGCCCATTCTCCGCCCCATGGCTGACTAATTTTTTTTATTTATGCAGAGG
CCGAGGCCGCCTCGGCCTCTGAGCTATTCCAGAAGTAGTGAGGAGGCTTTTTTGGAGGCCTAGGGACGTA
CCCAATTCGCCCTATAGTGAGTCGTATTACGCGCGCTCACTGGCCGTCGTTTTACAACGTCGTGACTGGG
AAAACCCTGGCGTTACCCAACTTAATCGCCTTGCAGCACATCCCCCTTTCGCCAGCTGGCGTAATAGCGA
AGAGGCCCGCACCGATCGCCCTTCCCAACAGTTGCGCAGCCTGAATGGCGAATGGG
[124 nt withheld, positions 10627-10750]
C
[91 nt withheld, positions 10752-10842]
A
[49 nt withheld, positions 10844-10892]
CCTTTGACGTTGGAGTCCACGTTCTTT
[37 nt withheld, positions 10920-10956]
ACCCTATCTCGGTCTATTCTTTTGATTTATAAGGGATTTTGCCGATTTCGGCCTATTGGTTAAAAAATGA
GCTGATTTAACAAAAATTTAACGCGAATTTTAACAAAATATTAACGCTTACAATTTAGGTGGCACTTTTC
GGGGAAATGTGCGCGGAACCCCTATTTGTTTATTTTTCTAAATACATTCAAATATGTATCCGCTCATGAG
ACAATAACCCTGATAAATGCTTCAATAATATTGAAAAAGGAAGAGTATGAGTATTCAACATTTCCGTGTC
GCCCTTATTCCCTTTTTTGCGGCATTTTGCCTTCCTGTTTTTGCTCACCCAGAAACGCTGGTGAAAGTAA
AAGATGCTGAAGATCAGTTGGGTGCACGAGTGGGTTACATCGAACTGGATCTCAACAGCGGTAAGATCCT
TGAGAGTTTTCGCCCCGAAGAACGTTTTCCAATGATGAGCACTTTTAAAGTTCTGCTATGTGGCGCGGTA
TTATCCCGTATTGACGCCGGGCAAGAGCAACTCGGTCGCCGCATACACTATTCTCAGAATGACTTGGTTG
AGTACTCACCAGTCACAGAAAAGCATCTTACGGATGGCATGACAGTAAGAGAATTATGCAGTGCTGCCAT
AACCATGAGTGATAACACTGCGGCCAACTTACTTCTGACAACGATCGGAGGACCGAAGGAGCTAACCGCT
TTTTTGCACAACATGGGGGATCATGTAACTCGCCTTGATCGTTGGGAACCGGAGCTGAATGAAGCCATAC
CAAACGACGAGCGTGACACCACGATGCCTGTAGCAATGGCAACAACGTTGCGCAAACTATTAACTGGCGA
ACTACTTACTCTAGCTTCCCGGCAACAATTAATAGACTGGATGGAGGCGGATAAAGTTGCAGGACCACTT
CTGCGCTCGGCCCTTCCGGCTGGCTGGTTTATTGCTGATAAATCTGGAGCCGGTGAGCGTGGGTCTCGCG
GTATCATTGCAGCACTGGGGCCAGATGGTAAGCCCTCCCGTATCGTAGTTATCTACACGACGGGGAGTCA
GGCAACTATGGATGAACGAAATAGACAGATCGCTGAGATAGGTGCCTCACTGATTAAGCATTGGTAACTG
TCAGACCAAGTTTACTCATATATACTTTAGATTGATTTAAAACTTCATTTTTAATTTAAAAGGATCTAGG
TGAAGATCCTTTTTGATAATCTCATGACCAAAATCCCTTAACGTGAGTTTTCGTTCCACTGAGCGTCAGA
CCCCGTAGAAAAGATCAAAGGATCTTCTTGAGATCCTTTTTTTCTGCGCGTAATCTGCTGCTTGCAAACA
AAAAAACCACCGCTACCAGCGGTGGTTTGTTTGCCGGATCAAGAGCTACCAACTCTTTTTCCGAAGGTAA
CTGGCTTCAGCAGAGCGCAGATACCAAATACTGTTCTTCTAGTGTAGCCGTAGTTAGGCCACCACTTCAA
GAACTCTGTAGCACCGCCTACATACCTCGCTCTGCTAATCCTGTTACCAGTGGCTGCTGCCAGTGGCGAT
AAGTCGTGTCTTACCGGGTTGGACTCAAGACGATAGTTACCGGATAAGGCGCAGCGGTCGGGCTGAACGG
GGGGTTCGTGCACACAGCCCAGCTTGGAGCGAACGACCTACACCGAACTGAGATACCTACAGCGTGAGCT
ATGAGAAAGCGCCACGCTTCCCGAAGGGAGAAAGGCGGACAGGTATCCGGTAAGCGGCAGGGTCGGAACA
GGAGAGCGCACGAGGGAGCTTCCAGGGGGAAACGCCTGGTATCTTTATAGTCCTGTCGGGTTTCGCCACC
TCTGACTTGAGCGTCGATTTTTGTGATGCTCGTCAGGGGGGCGGAGCCTATGGAAAAACGCCAGCAACGC
GGCCTTTTTACGGTTCCTGGCCTTTT
Features (pLannotate 1.2.2; 28 found; start..end, strand, type, name):
      8..141     +  rep_origin     RSF ori (fragment): Plasmids containing the RSF 1030 origin of replication can be propagated in E. coli cells that contain additional plasmids with compatible origins.
    143..235     +  CDS            lacI (fragment): lac repressor; lacI; The lac repressor binds to the lac operator to inhibit transcription in E. coli. This inhibition can be relieved by adding lactose or isopropyl-β-D-thiogalactopyranoside (IPTG).
    248..269     +  protein_bind   CAP binding site: CAP binding activates transcription in the presence of cAMP. E. coli catabolite activator protein
    284..314     +  promoter       lac promoter: promoter for the E. coli lac operon
    318..340     +  protein_bind   lac operator (fragment): The lac repressor binds to the lac operator to inhibit transcription in E. coli. This inhibition can be relieved by adding lactose or isopropyl-β-D-thiogalactopyranoside (IPTG). lac repressor encoded by lacI
    383..401     +  promoter       T3 promoter: promoter for bacteriophage T3 RNA polymerase
    429..655     +  promoter       RSV promoter: Rous sarcoma virus enhancer/promoter
    656..836     +  LTR            5' LTR (truncated): truncated 5' long terminal repeat (LTR) from HIV-1
    883..1008    +  misc_feature   HIV-1 Ψ: packaging signal of human immunodeficiency virus type 1
    992..1355    +  CDS            HIV-1 gag (fragment): gag protein from human immunodeficiency virus 1; gag
   1501..1734    +  misc_feature   RRE: The Rev response element (RRE) of HIV-1 allows for Rev-dependent mRNA export from the nucleus to the cytoplasm.
   2111..2211    +  CDS            Rev (fragment): human immunodeficiency virus 1 (HIV-1) Rev protein; rev; enhances nuclear export of unspliced and incompletely spliced viral mRNAs
   2252..3463    +  promoter       UbC promoter: human ubiquitin C promoter
   3493..3516    +  CDS            3xFLAG (fragment): three tandem FLAG® epitope tags, followed by an enterokinase cleavage site
   3541..8349    +  CDS            DEPDC5: DEPD5_HUMAN - Also known as KIAA0645 From Homo sapiens (Human).
   8394..8511    +  misc_feature   cPPT/CTS: central polypurine tract and central termination sequence of HIV-1
   8560..9070    +  promoter       hPGK promoter: human phosphoglycerate kinase 1 promoter
   9092..9691    +  CDS            PuroR: puromycin N-acetyltransferase; pac from Streptomyces alboniger; confers resistance to puromycin
   9734..9817    +  CDS            nef (fragment): NEF_HV1Z2 - Experimental evidence at protein level: Swiss-Prot protein existence level 1. Extracellular Nef protein targets CD4(+) T-lymphocytes for apoptosis by interacting with CXCR4 surface receptors. From Human immunodeficiency virus type 1 group M subtype D (isolate Z2/CDC-Z34) (HIV-1).
   9819..10052   +  LTR            3' LTR (ΔU3): self-inactivating 3' long terminal repeat (LTR) from HIV-1
  10124..10245   +  polyA_signal   SV40 poly(A) signal: SV40 polyadenylation signal
  10285..10420   +  rep_origin     SV40 ori: SV40 origin of replication
  10441..10459   -  promoter       T7 promoter: promoter for bacteriophage T7 RNA polymerase
  10467..10622   +  CDS            lacZα (fragment): LacZα fragment of β-galactosidase; lacZ fragment
  10627..11055   +  rep_origin     f1 ori (sequence partly withheld): f1 bacteriophage origin of replication; arrow indicates direction of (+) strand synthesis
  11108..11212   +  promoter       AmpR promoter: bla
  11213..12073   +  CDS            AmpR: β-lactamase; bla; confers resistance to ampicillin, carbenicillin, and related antibiotics
  12244..12832   +  rep_origin     ori: high-copy-number ColE1/pMB1/pBR322/pUC origin of replication
