[The description below was written by a language model from this plasmid's Addgene catalogue record and pLannotate feature annotations shown in this document.]
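Description:
[pSK479] pLJC5 Flag-Depdc5(C) is a third-generation-style, self-inactivating HIV-1 lentiviral transfer plasmid built on the pLJC5 backbone for stable expression of a FLAG-tagged mutant of human DEPDC5 in mammalian cells. It is maintained in E. coli through a high-copy ColE1/pUC-type origin with ampicillin selection (AmpR with its own promoter). The bacterial backbone also carries an f1 origin, T3 and T7 promoters, and residual lac/lacZα sequences. The annotated sequence record is about 12.9 kb.

The viral genome is transcribed in packaging cells from an RSV promoter fused to a truncated 5' LTR. This is followed by the Ψ packaging signal with a gag fragment and the Rev response element for Rev-dependent nuclear export. The genome ends in a ΔU3 3' LTR that disables LTR promoter activity after integration, with an SV40 polyadenylation signal and SV40 origin downstream. Within the provirus, the human ubiquitin C promoter drives an N-terminal FLAG epitope fused to the DEPDC5 coding sequence of roughly 4.8 kb. In "mutant C", residues 419–423 (FTPRI) are replaced by a GSGSG linker. A cPPT/CTS element lies downstream of the insert, followed by a human PGK promoter driving puromycin N-acetyltransferase, which allows selection of transduced cells with puromycin.

DEPDC5 is a component of the GATOR1 complex, and the associated publication concerns the architecture of GATOR1 and GATOR1–Rag GTPase complexes. The plasmid therefore appears suited to expressing this substitution mutant in cells, with the FLAG tag permitting detection or immunoprecipitation. The record does not state the functional consequence of the mutation.
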