Addgene plasmid #109340: [pSK479] pLJC5 Flag-Depdc5(C)
Purpose: Lenti-viral expression of Flag-tagged Depdc5 mutant C
Depositing lab: David Sabatini & Kuang Shen. Depositing organization: Whitehead Institute for Biomedical Research. Publication: Architecture of the human GATOR1 and GATOR1-Rag GTPases complexes. Shen K, Huang RK, Brignole EJ, Condon KJ, Valenstein ML, Chantranupong L, Bomaliyamu A, Choe A, Hong C, Yu Z, Sabatini DM. Nature. 2018 Apr 5;556(7699):64-69. doi: 10.1038/nature26158. Epub 2018 Mar 28. PubMed 29590090.
Backbone
  Vector backbone: pLJC5
  Vector type: Lentiviral
Growth in bacteria
  Bacterial resistance: Ampicillin, 100 μg/mL
  Growth temperature: 37°C
  Growth strain: NEB Stable
  Copy number: High Copy
Gene/Insert
  Gene/Insert name: Depdc5
  Species: H. sapiens (human)
  Insert size (bp): 5000
  Mutation: FTPRI(419-423)GSGSG
  Entrez Gene: DEPDC5 (a.k.a. DEP.5, FFEVF, FFEVF1)
  Tag / fusion protein: FLAG (N terminal on insert)
  Cloning method: Unknown
Terms and licenses: Academic/Nonprofit Terms; Industry Terms: Not Available to Industry
How to cite: [pSK479] pLJC5 Flag-Depdc5(C) was a gift from David Sabatini & Kuang Shen (Addgene plasmid # 109340 ; http://n2t.net/addgene:109340 ; RRID:Addgene_109340)
