>Addgene plasmid #109340 | [pSK479] pLJC5 Flag-Depdc5(C) | depositor partial sequence | sequence record 206146 | WT DepdcC5
ATGGGCTACCCCTATGATGTGCCTGACTACGCAGATCTCAATGGTGGTGGTGGTGGGTCGACGATGAGAA
CAACAAAGGTCTACAAACTCGTCATCCACAAGAAGGGCTTTGGGGGCAGTGATGATGAGCTAGTTGTGAA
CCCCAAAGTGTTCCCTCACATCAAGCTTGGAGACATTGTAGAGATTGCACACCCCAACGATGAATACAGC
CCTCTGCTTTTGCAGGTCAAGTCTCTTAAGGAAGATTTACAGAAGGAAACTATCAGTGTGGACCAGACTG
TGACTCAAGTGTTCCGGCTGAGACCTTATCAGGATGTCTATGTTAATGTCGTAGACCCTAAGGATGTGAC
CCTTGACCTAGTGGAATTAACTTTTAAGGATCAGTATATTGGCCGTGGGGATATGTGGCGACTAAAGAAA
AGTTTGGTCAGCACATGTGCCTATATCACCCAGAAGGTGGAGTTTGCTGGCATCAGAGCACAGGCTGGTG
AACTGTGGGTTAAGAATGAGAAGGTCATGTGTGGCTACATCAGTGAAGATACCAGGGTGGTGTTTCGTTC
TACGTCGGCTATGGTTTACATATTTATTCAGATGAGCTGTGAAATGTGGGATTTTGATATTTATGGGGAT
TTGTATTTTGAGAAAGCTGTGAATGGTTTCCTTGCTGATCTATTTACCAAGTGGAAGGAGAAGAACTGTA
GTCATGAAGTGACAGTGGTCCTGTTTTCTAGAACTTTCTATGATGCAAAATCTGTTGATGAATTTCCTGA
AATAAACCGAGCCTCAATTCGACAGGATCACAAGGGGAGATTCTATGAAGACTTTTACAAAGTGGTGGTG
CAGAATGAGAGAAGAGAAGAATGGACTTCACTTCTCGTAACCATTAAAAAACTCTTCATCCAGTATCCAG
TGTTGGTGCGACTGGAACAGGCAGAGGGCTTTCCTCAAGGAGATAATTCTACCTCAGCACAAGGAAACTA
CCTGGAGGCCATCAATCTGTCATTCAATGTGTTTGATAAGCACTACATCAACCGCAACTTTGACCGAACT
GGGCAGATGTCAGTGGTGATCACGCCCGGGGTGGGTGTCTTTGAAGTGGACCGCCTACTCATGATCCTGA
CCAAGCAGCGGATGATAGATAATGGAATTGGTGTGGATTTGGTGTGCATGGGAGAGCAACCGTTACATGC
TGTCCCATTGTTCAAGCTCCATAATCGGAGTGCTCCCCGTGATTCTCGTCTGGGCGATGACTATAATATC
CCTCACTGGATAAACCACAGTTTCTACACATCCAAAAGCCAGCTCTTTTGTAATAGTTTCACCCCACGAA
TAAAACTGGCAGGAAAGAAGCCCGCCTCTGAGAAAGCAAAAAATGGCCGTGATACATCTCTCGGGAGTCC
AAAAGAATCTGAGAACGCCCTTCCCATCCAAGTAGATTATGACGCCTATGACGCTCAAGTGTTCAGGCTG
CCCGGCCCATCCCGGGCCCAGTGCCTCACCACCTGCAGATCTGTGCGAGAGCGAGAGAGTCACAGTCGAA
AGAGTGCCAGCTCCTGTGATGTTTCATCCAGCCCTTCCCTACCAAGCCGCACACTGCCCACTGAGGAAGT
GAGGAGCCAGGCTTCTGACGACAGCTCCCTAGGCAAGAGTGCCAACATCCTGATGATCCCACACCCCCAC
CTGCACCAGTATGAAGTCAGCAGCTCCTTGGGATACACCAGCACTCGAGATGTCCTGGAGAACATGATGG
AGCCACCACAGCGAGACTCCAGTGCACCAGGGAGGTTTCACGTTGGCAGTGCAGAATCCATGCTGCATGT
TCGACCTGGTGGATACACGCCCCAGAGAGCACTGATTAACCCCTTCGCTCCCTCTCGGATGCCCATGAAG
CTTACGTCCAACAGAAGGCGCTGGATGCACACTTTTCCTGTGGGGCCATCCGGAGAAGCCATCCAGATCC
ACCACCAGACCCGACAGAATATGGCGGAGCTACAAGGCAGCGGGCAGAGGGATCCAACTCACTCCTCTGC
AGAGCTGCTGGAGTTAGCATATCATGAAGCTGCTGGAAGGCACAGCAATTCCCGCCAGCCTGGTGACGGC
ATGTCCTTCTTGAACTTCAGTGGAACAGAGGAGCTTTCTGTCGGCCTGCTTAGCAACAGTGGTGCAGGTA
TGAATCCTAGGACCCAGAATAAGGATTCTCTAGAGGACAGTGTTTCTACCTCTCCAGACCCAATTCTGAC
ACTGTCTGCTCCCCCTGTAGTGCCAGGCTTCTGTTGCACAGTTGGAGTGGACTGGAAGTCTCTCACTACT
CCGGCGTGCCTCCCCCTTACCACCGACTACTTCCCTGACCGCCAGGGCCTGCAGAATGACTACACAGAGG
GCTGTTATGATCTCCTTCCAGAAGCAGACATCGACAGGAGGGACGAAGATGGTGTGCAGATGACAGCCCA
GCAGGTATTTGAAGAGTTTATTTGCCAACGTCTCATGCAGGGCTACCAAATCATAGTGCAGCCCAAGACA
CAGAAACCCAATCCTGCTGTCCCGCCCCCGCTGAGCAGTAGCCCACTCTATAGCCGAGGCCTTGTGTCCC
GAAACCGCCCTGAGGAGGAGGACCAGTATTGGCTGAGTATGGGCAGAACGTTCCACAAAGTGACGCTGAA
GGATAAGATGATCACAGTGACGCGATACCTTCCCAAGTATCCTTATGAATCTGCCCAGATCCACTACACC
TACAGCCTCTGTCCTTCCCACTCAGACTCAGAGTTCGTCTCCTGCTGGGTGGAGTTTTCCCACGAACGGC
TGGAGGAGTACAAGTGGAATTACTTAGATCAGTATATCTGTTCTGCCGGCTCTGAAGACTTCAGCTTAAT
TGAGTCCCTGAAGTTCTGGAGGACCCGCTTCCTGCTGCTGCCAGCCTGTGTCACCGCCACCAAGCGCATC
ACGGAGGGGGAGGCCCACTGCGACATCTATGGGGACAGGCCCCGTGCAGACGAGGACGAGTGGCAACTCC
TGGATGGTTTTGTCCGCTTTGTGGAGGGCTTGAATCGCATTCGCAGGCGGCATCGCTCGGATCGCATGAT
GCGGAAAGGGACCGCCATGAAAGGCTTGCAGATGACTGGGCCCATTTCCACGCATTCTCTGGAGTCAACT
GCACCCCCAGTGGGGAAGAAGGGAACCTCAGCTCTCTCTGCCCTGTTGGAGATGGAGGCCAGTCAGAAGT
GCCTGGGAGAACAGCAGGCAGCTGTGCATGGTGGGAAGAGCTCCGCCCAGTCAGCCGAGAGCAGCAGCGT
TGCCATGACTCCCACCTACATGGACAGCCCACGAAAGGACGGGGCCTTCTTTATGGAGTTTGTCCGCAGC
CCACGCACAGCATCGTCCGCCTTCTACCCTCAGGTATCTGTGGACCAAACAGCCACTCCTATGTTGGACG
GCACCAGTTTGGGCATATGCACAGGCCAATCCATGGACAGAGGCAACAGCCAGACCTTTGGGAACTCCCA
GAACATAGGAGAACAGGGCTACTCCTCCACAAACTCCAGTGACAGCAGCTCTCAGCAGCTGGTGGCAAGC
TCCTTGACCTCATCCTCTACCCTGACAGAGATCCTGGAAGCCATGAAGCACCCCTCGACAGGAGTCCAGC
TGCTCTCTGAACAGAAGGGCCTCTCACCGTACTGCTTCATCAGCGCGGAGGTGGTACACTGGTTGGTGAA
CCACGTGGAGGGGATCCAGACACAGGCGATGGCCATTGACATCATGCAGAAAATGCTGGAAGAGCAGCTC
ATCACACATGCATCTGGCGAAGCCTGGCGGACCTTCATCTACGGCTTCTATTTCTACAAGATAGTAACGG
ACAAAGAGCCCGACCGAGTGGCCATGCAGCAGCCCGCCACCACCTGGCACACAGCAGGAGTGGACGACTT
CGCCAGCTTCCAGCGCAAGTGGTTTGAGGTGGCCTTTGTGGCAGAAGAGCTCGTGCACTCTGAGATTCCT
GCCTTTCTCCTGCCCTGGCTGCCTAGCCGGCCAGCCTCCTATGCAAGTAGGCACAGCTCCTTTAGCCGAA
GTTTTGGAGGACGGAGCCAGGCGGCAGCACTTTTAGCTGCCACTGTCCCAGAGCAGAGGACTGTGACCCT
GGATGTTGACGTGAACAACCGCACAGACCGGCTGGAGTGGTGCAGCTGTTATTACCATGGCAACTTTTCT
CTGAATGCAGCCTTTGAGATCAAGCTGCACTGGATGGCGGTGACCGCAGCAGTACTCTTCGAGATGGTCC
AAGGTTGGCATCGGAAAGCCACCTCCTGTGGCTTCTTGTTAGTCCCAGTTTTGGAGGGGCCTTTTGCACT
GCCCAGTTACCTGTATGGCGACCCCCTTCGTGCCCAGCTCTTCATCCCACTCAACATCAGCTGCTTGCTC
AAGGAGGGCAGCGAGCACCTGTTTGATAGCTTTGAACCCGAAACGTACTGGGATCGAATGCACCTCTTCC
AGGAAGCCATTGCACACAGGTTTGGGTTTGTACAAGATAAATATTCTGCCTCTGCTTTTAACTTCCCTGC
TGAGAACAAGCCTCAGTATATCCACGTTACAGGAACAGTGTTTCTGCAGCTGCCCTACTCCAAGCGCAAG
TTCTCAGGGCAGCAGCGGCGGCGGCGGAACTCCACCAGCTCCACCAACCAGAACATGTTCTGCGAGGAGC
GGGTCGGCTACAACTGGGCCTACAACACCATGCTCACCAAAACATGGCGCTCCAGCGCCACAGGGGATGA
AAAGTTTGCTGATCGGCTGCTGAAGGACTTCACGGACTTCTGCATCAACCGTGACAACCGGCTGGTCACG
TTCTGGACAAGTTGCCTGGAGAAGATGCATGCCAGTGCCCCGTGAGAATTC
